>Addgene plasmid #185845 | pAF9D91 | addgene full sequence | sequence record 370741 | Addgene NGS Result
CTGGCTCCGGTACCGGTGGTGGTACTCCAGCTGCTGCTTCTACTTTGGAATCTAGATGTACCCCACCTAA
GAAGAAAAGAAAGGTTGCTAGCAGAACGTCTCTCACTGAACAGTACGCTCCTTCTAGTATACAACATCAG
CAGCAGCACCCGCAAAGTATTAGTCCTATAGCAAACACGCAGTATGGTGATATCCCTGTTAGACCGGAAA
TTGATTTAGATCCTAGCATTGTGCCTGTGGTCCCTGAACCCACTGAGCCCATCGAAAACAATATATCGCT
TAATGAGGAAGTCACTTTCTTCGAAAAGGCCAAGAGGTATATCGGCAATAAACATTTATACACTGAGTTT
TTGAAAATTTTAAATTTGTACTCTCAAGATATACTTGATCTTGACGATTTAGTGGAAAAGGTAGATTTCT
ACTTGGGTTCCAATAAAGAACTATTTACGTGGTTCAAAAACTTTGTTGGCTACCAAGAAAAAACCAAATG
TATCGAGAATATTGTTCATGAAAAACATAGATTGGATTTAGATTTATGTGAGGCATTTGGCCCAAGTTAC
AAGAGGCTACCAAAAAGTGACACTTTCATGCCATGCTCAGGTAGGGATGATATGTGTTGGGAAGTCTTGA
ACGATGAATGGGTTGGACATCCTGTATGGGCTTCCGAAGATTCGGGATTTATTGCTCATCGTAAAAACCA
GTATGAGGAAACACTATTCAAGATCGAAGAGGAAAGACATGAGTATGATTTTTACATTGAATCAAATTTA
AGAACTATTCAATGTTTGGAAACAATTGTAAATAAGATCGAGAACATGACTGAGAATGAAAAAGCCAATT
TTAAACTGCCTCCAGGTCTTGGTCATACTTCAATGACTATTTATAAAAAAGTGATAAGGAAAGTTTATGA
TAAGGAAAGGGGGTTCGAGATTATTGATGCTTTGCATGAGCACCCTGCAGTGACAGCCCCAGTCGTTCTG
AAAAGATTAAAGCAAAAAGACGAAGAATGGAGAAGAGCTCAACGTGAATGGAATAAAGTTTGGAGGGAGT
TAGAACAGAAGGTTTTTTTCAAGTCATTAGATCATTTAGGCTTAACATTTAAACAGGCTGACAAGAAATT
ATTAACTACAAAGCAGTTGATATCAGAGATTAGCAGCATCAAAGTTGATCAAACAAACAAAAAAATTCAC
TGGTTAACTCCTAAACCAAAGAGCCAGTTAGATTTTGATTTCCCTGATAAAAACATTTTCTATGATATCT
TGTGTTTGGCTGACACTTTTATAACCCATACCACAGCCTATTCTAATCCCGATAAAGAAAGATTGAAAGA
TTTACTAAAATACTTCATCTCTTTGTTTTTTTCTATTTCTTTGGAAAAAATCGAAGAATCGTTGTACTCC
CATAAGCAAAACGTGTCAGAATCTAGCGGATCTGACGATGGCAGTTCTATTGCATCAAGGAAGAGGCCCT
ATCAACAAGAAATGAGTTTACTTGATATTTTACACAGGAGCAGATATCAAAAGCTAAAGCGGTCTAATGA
TGAAGATGGCAAAGTTCCCCAGCTCTCTGAACCACCCGAAGAAGAACCTAATACCATTGAGGAGGAAGAG
CTCATCGATGAAGAAGCTAAAAATCCGTGGCTAACTGGGAATTTAGTGGAGGAAGCAAACTCTCAGGGTA
TTATCCAAAATCGCAGTATTTTTAATCTATTCGCTAATACGAATATTTACATATTTTTCCGTCATTGGAC
AACGATTTATGAGCGGCTTTTGGAAATTAAGCAAATGAATGAAAAGGTCACAAAGGAAATCAACACAAGG
TCGACAGTTACTTTTGCCAAAGATCTAGATTTATTATCGAGTCAACTTTCCGAAATGGGACTAGATTTTG
TTGGTGAAGACGCGTACAAACAGGTTTTAAGACTGAGTAGAAGGTTGATTAATGGGGGTCTTGAACATCA
GTGGTTTGAAGAGAGTTTGCGGCAAGCTTACAATAACAAAGCGTTTAAACTCTATACAATTGATAAAGTC
ACCCAATCGTTGGTAAAGCATGCTCATACCTTGATGACTGACGCTAAAACTGCAGAAATAATGGCTTTGT
TCGTTAAAGATAGAAATGCCTCCACCACGAGTGCGAAGGACCAAATTATCTATCGCTTGCAGGTGCGCTC
ACATATGTCCAATACAGAAAATATGTTTAGAATAGAGTTTGATAAAAGAACTCTGCATGTTTCCATTCAA
TATATTGCACTTGATGATTTGACACTAAAGGAACCAAAGGCAGACGAAGATAAATGGAAATATTATGTAA
CATCGTATGCTCTGCCACATCCAACAGAAGGCATTCCGCACGAGAAACTGAAGATACCATTTTTGGAAAG
GCTCATCGAATTTGGACAAGATATTGATGGAACAGAGGTAGATGAGGAGTTTTCCCCCGAAGGCATCTCT
GTATCGACATTGAAAATTAAGATCCAGCCTATAACCTACCAACTGCATATTGAAAACGGGTCTTACGATG
TTTTTACCCGTAAGGCTACTAACAAATATCCTACTATTGCTAATGATAATACTCAAAAAGGAATGGTTTC
TCAGAAGAAGGAGTTGATATCAAAATTTCTAGACTGTGCAGTTGGTTTGAGAAATAATTTAGATGAGGCT
CAAAAATTAAGTATGCAAAAAAAATGGGAGAACCTAAAAGACAGCATAGTAAAGACGAGTGCTGGCAACC
AGGGAATAGAGAGTGAAACCGAAAAAGGTAAAATTACGAAACAGGAGCAGTCGGATAATTTGGACAGCTC
TACTGCAAGTGTACTGCCTGCATCCATTACTACTGTACCACAAGATGATAATATAGAAACGACTGGGAAT
ACTGAATCTTCAGACAAGGGGGCTAAGATTCAATAACCTGCAGGATACCCAGTTGAGAAGACGAGCTATT
TTTCTCATGTTTCTTTTGTTTATTCACTTTTCTATACTTTTTCTTTTCTATTGAAATATATATTATATCT
TATGTATGTTTTTTTGTATTATAAACAAGCAAATTTCGTCTTGCCATTTACCTTCTGATATTAATCACAT
GTATATCGGGCCCCAATTCGCCCTATAGTGAGTCGTATTACGCGCGCTCACTGGCCGTCGTTTTACAACG
TCGTGACTGGGAAAACCCTGGCGTTACCCAACTTAATCGCCTTGCAGCACATCCCCCTTTCGCCAGCTGG
CGTAATAGCGAAGAGGCCCGCACCGATCGCCCTTCCCAACAGTTGCGCAGCCTGAATGGCGAATGG
[124 nt withheld, positions 3287-3410]
C
[91 nt withheld, positions 3412-3502]
A
[49 nt withheld, positions 3504-3552]
CCTTTGACGTTGGAGTCCACGTTCTTT
[37 nt withheld, positions 3580-3616]
ACCCTATCTCGGTCTATTCTTTTGATTTATAAGGGATTTTGCCGATTTCGGCCTATTGGTTAAAAAATGA
GCTGATTTAACAAAAATTTAACGCGAATTTTAACAAAATATTAACGCTTACAATTTCCTGATGCGGTATT
TTCTCCTTACGCATCTGTGCGGTATTTCACACCGCATAGATCGGCAAGTGCACAAACAATACTTAAATAA
ATACTACTCAGTAATAACCTATTTCTTAGCATTTTTGACGAAATTTGCTATTTTGTTAGAGTCTTTTACA
CCATTTGTCTCCACACCTCCGCTTACATCAACACCAATAACGCCATTTAATCTAAGCGCATCACCAACAT
TTTCTGGCGTCAGTCCACCAGCTAACATAAAATGTAAGCTTTCGGGGCTCTCTTGCCTTCCAACCCAGTC
AGAAATCGAGTTCCAATCCAAAAGTTCACCTGTCCCACCTGCTTCTGAATCAAACAAGGGAATAAACGAA
TGAGGTTTCTGTGAAGCTGCACTGAGTAGTATGTTGCAGTCTTTTGGAAATACGAGTCTTTTAATAACTG
GCAAACCGAGGAACTCTTGGTATTCTTGCCACGACTCATCTCCATGCAGTTGGACGATATCAATGCCGTA
ATCATTGACCAGAGCCAAAACATCCTCCTTAGGTTGATTACGAAACACGCCAACCAAGTATTTCGGAGTG
CCTGAACTATTTTTATATGCTTTTACAAGACTTGAAATTTTCCTTGCAATAACCGGGTCAATTGTTCTCT
TTCTATTGGGCACACATATAATACCCAGCAAGTCAGCATCGGAATCCAAAGCACATTCTGCGGCCTCTGT
GCTCTGCAAGCCGCAAACTTTCACCAATGGACCAGAACTACCTGTGAAATTAATAACAGACATACTCCAA
GCTGCCTTTGTGTGCTTAATCACGTATACTCACGTGCTCAATAGTCACCAATGCCCTCCCTCTTGGCCCT
CTCCTTTTCTTTTTTCGACCGAATTAATTCTTAATCGGCAAAAAAAGAAAAGCTCCGGATCAAGATTGTA
CGTAAGGTGACAAGCTATTTTTCAATAAAGAATATCTTCCACTACTGCCATCTGGCGTCATAACTGCAAA
GTACACATATATTACGATGCTGTTCTATTAAATGCTTCCTATATTATATATATAGTAATGTCGTGATCTA
TGGTGCACTCTCAGTACAATCTGCTCTGATGCCGCATAGTTAAGCCAGCCCCGACACCCGCCAACACCCG
CTGACGCGCCCTGACGGGCTTGTCTGCTCCCGGCATCCGCTTACAGACAAGCTGTGACCGTCTCCGGGAG
CTGCATGTGTCAGAGGTTTTCACCGTCATCACCGAAACGCGCGAGACGAAAGGGCCTCGTGATACGCCTA
TTTTTATAGGTTAATGTCATGATAATAATGGTTTCTTAGACGGATCGCTTGCCTGTAACTTACACGCGCC
TCGTATCTTTTAATGATGGAATAATTTGGGAATTTACTCTGTGTTTATTTATTTTTATGTTTTGTATTTG
GATTTTAGAAAGTAAATAAAGAAGGTAGAAGAGTTACGGAATGAAGAAAAAAAAATAAACAAAGGTTTAA
AAAATTTCAACAAAAAGCGTACTTTACATATATATTTATTAGACAAGAAAAGCAGATTAAATAGATATAC
ATTCGATTAACGATAAGTAAAATGTAAAATCACAGGATTTTCGTGTGTGGTCTTCTACACAGACAAGATG
AAACAATTCGGCATTAATACCTGAGAGCAGGAAGAGCAAGATAAAAGGTAGTATTTGTTGGCGATCCCCC
TAGAGTCTTTTACATCTTCGGAAAACAAAAACTATTTTTTCTTTAATTTCTTTTTTTACTTTCTATTTTT
AATTTATATATTTATATTAAAAAATTTAAATTATAATTATTTTTATAGCACGTGATGAAAAGGACCCAGG
TGGCACTTTTCGGGGAAATGTGCGCGGAACCCCTATTTGTTTATTTTTCTAAATACATTCAAATATGTAT
CCGCTCATGAGACAATAACCCTGATAAATGCTTCAATAATATTGAAAAAGGAAGAGTATGAGTATTCAAC
ATTTCCGTGTCGCCCTTATTCCCTTTTTTGCGGCATTTTGCCTTCCTGTTTTTGCTCACCCAGAAACGCT
GGTGAAAGTAAAAGATGCTGAAGATCAGTTGGGTGCACGAGTGGGTTACATCGAACTGGATCTCAACAGC
GGTAAGATCCTTGAGAGTTTTCGCCCCGAAGAACGTTTTCCAATGATGAGCACTTTTAAAGTTCTGCTAT
GTGGCGCGGTATTATCCCGTATTGACGCCGGGCAAGAGCAACTCGGTCGCCGCATACACTATTCTCAGAA
TGACTTGGTTGAGTACTCACCAGTCACAGAAAAGCATCTTACGGATGGCATGACAGTAAGAGAATTATGC
AGTGCTGCCATAACCATGAGTGATAACACTGCGGCCAACTTACTTCTGACAACGATCGGAGGACCGAAGG
AGCTAACCGCTTTTTTGCACAACATGGGGGATCATGTAACTCGCCTTGATCGTTGGGAACCGGAGCTGAA
TGAAGCCATACCAAACGACGAGCGTGACACCACGATGCCTGTAGCAATGGCAACAACGTTGCGCAAACTA
TTAACTGGCGAACTACTTACTCTAGCTTCCCGGCAACAATTAATAGACTGGATGGAGGCGGATAAAGTTG
CAGGACCACTTCTGCGCTCGGCCCTTCCGGCTGGCTGGTTTATTGCTGATAAATCTGGAGCCGGTGAGCG
TGGGTCTCGCGGTATCATTGCAGCACTGGGGCCAGATGGTAAGCCCTCCCGTATCGTAGTTATCTACACG
ACGGGGAGTCAGGCAACTATGGATGAACGAAATAGACAGATCGCTGAGATAGGTGCCTCACTGATTAAGC
ATTGGTAACTGTCAGACCAAGTTTACTCATATATACTTTAGATTGATTTAAAACTTCATTTTTAATTTAA
AAGGATCTAGGTGAAGATCCTTTTTGATAATCTCATGACCAAAATCCCTTAACGTGAGTTTTCGTTCCAC
TGAGCGTCAGACCCCGTAGAAAAGATCAAAGGATCTTCTTGAGATCCTTTTTTTCTGCGCGTAATCTGCT
GCTTGCAAACAAAAAAACCACCGCTACCAGCGGTGGTTTGTTTGCCGGATCAAGAGCTACCAACTCTTTT
TCCGAAGGTAACTGGCTTCAGCAGAGCGCAGATACCAAATACTGTTCTTCTAGTGTAGCCGTAGTTAGGC
CACCACTTCAAGAACTCTGTAGCACCGCCTACATACCTCGCTCTGCTAATCCTGTTACCAGTGGCTGCTG
CCAGTGGCGATAAGTCGTGTCTTACCGGGTTGGACTCAAGACGATAGTTACCGGATAAGGCGCAGCGGTC
GGGCTGAACGGGGGGTTCGTGCACACAGCCCAGCTTGGAGCGAACGACCTACACCGAACTGAGATACCTA
CAGCGTGAGCTATGAGAAAGCGCCACGCTTCCCGAAGGGAGAAAGGCGGACAGGTATCCGGTAAGCGGCA
GGGTCGGAACAGGAGAGCGCACGAGGGAGCTTCCAGGGGGAAACGCCTGGTATCTTTATAGTCCTGTCGG
GTTTCGCCACCTCTGACTTGAGCGTCGATTTTTGTGATGCTCGTCAGGGGGGCGGAGCCTATGGAAAAAC
GCCAGCAACGCGGCCTTTTTACGGTTCCTGGCCTTTTGCTGGCCTTTTGCTCACATGTTCTTTCCTGCGT
TATCCCCTGATTCTGTGGATAACCGTATTACCGCCTTTGAGTGAGCTGATACCGCTCGCCGCAGCCGAAC
GACCGAGCGCAGCGAGTCAGTGAGCGAGGAAGCGGAAGAGCGCCCAATACGCAAACCGCCTCTCCCCGCG
CGTTGGCCGATTCATTAATGCAGCTGGCACGACAGGTTTCCCGACTGGAAAGCGGGCAGTGAGCGCAACG
CAATTAATGTGAGTTAGCTCACTCATTAGGCACCCCAGGCTTTACACTTTATGCTTCCGGCTCGTATGTT
GTGTGGAATTGTGAGCGGATAACAATTTCACACAGGAAACAGCTATGACCATGATTACGCCAAGCGCGCA
ATTAACCCTCACTAAAGGGAACAAAAGCTGGAGCTCTACAATGAAAACAACACCAAGCTGCCAAAAGCTG
TATATTAAAGTTAAAGCTCCCTCATTTTTAGTAAGGACGCTTTCTTTTCCCACAAAAGGGACGAGGAAAA
AAAGAAAAACCTGGAAATATAGTCACGTGACATGAATAAACAAGACCTAGGGCAATATGGAAAAAGAAGC
TAGGATAAAAATACATTTATGAGGGTTGTAAGGCAAAGTGGCTCAGCATTAAGTAGGGCTAAAAAGAGTC
GCAAATATACATCGTACCGAGTGATGAACGTGGTTTTGAACACCTTGTTCTCTTTTGTTCTCGCTCCCTA
CATTCACTATATATTAGAAGAAATTTCACCTCAATGGACAACTCGAGAAATGAATACAGAAATATGTTTT
TTAGCGAAATTTTCCTTTCTTCTTGTCTTCTTGTTTTATTTAAACTTCCAAGGCTTTAACTCAGTGTCAA
ACATAACAACCTCCTCCTCCCCCACCTACGACAACAACCGCCACTCCGCGGATCATGTCCAGATTGGATA
AGTCCAAGGTTATTAACTCTGCCTTGGAATTGTTGAACGAAGTTGGTATTGAAGGTTTGACCACTAGAAA
GTTGGCTCAAAAATTGGGTGTTGAACAACCTACCTTGTACTGGCATGTTAAGAACAAAAGAGCTTTGTTG
GACGCTTTGGCCATTGAAATGTTGGATAGACATCATACCCATTTCTGTCCATTGGAAGGTGAATCATGGC
AAGATTTCTTGAGAAACAACGCCAAGTCTTTCAGATGTGCTTTGTTGTCTCATAGAGATGGTGCTAAAGT
TCACTTGGGTACTAGACCAACTGAAAAGCAATACGAAACTTTGGAAAACCAGTTGGCTTTCTTGTGTCAA
CAAGGTTTCTCTTTAGAAAACGCCTTGTATGCTTTGTCTGCTGTTGGTCATTTTACCTTGGGTTGTGTTT
TGGAAGATCAAGAACATCAAGTCGCCAAAGAAGAAAGGGAAACTCCAACTACTGATTCTATGCCACCATT
ATTGAGACAAGCCATTGAGTTGTTTGATCATCAAGGTGCTGAACCAGCTTTTTTGTTTGGTTTGGAATTG
ATCATCTGCGGTTTGGAGAAACAGTTGAAATGTGAAT
Features (pLannotate 1.2.2; 20 found; start..end, strand, type, name):
     93..2903    +  CDS            SIN3 (fragment): SIN3_YEAST - Also known as CPE1, GAM2, RPD1, SDI1, SDS16, UME4. Experimental evidence at protein level: Swiss-Prot protein existence level 1. Catalytic component of the RPD3 histone deacetylase complexes RPD3C(L) and RPD3C(S) responsible for the deacetylation of lysine residues on the N-terminal part of the core histones (H2A, H2B, H3 and H4). Histone deacetylation gives a tag for epigenetic repression and plays an important role in transcriptional regulation, cell cycle progression and developmental events. SIN3 has also a RPD3 independent function required for normal longevity. From Saccharo
   3102..3120    -  promoter       T7 promoter: promoter for bacteriophage T7 RNA polymerase
   3128..3283    +  CDS            lacZα (fragment): LacZα fragment of β-galactosidase; lacZ fragment
   3287..3715    +  rep_origin     f1 ori (sequence partly withheld): f1 bacteriophage origin of replication; arrow indicates direction of (+) strand synthesis
   3743..3794    -  misc_feature   bom (fragment): basis of mobility region from pBR322
   3848..4519    -  CDS            TRP1: TRPF_YEAST - Experimental evidence at protein level: Swiss-Prot protein existence level 1. From Saccharomyces cerevisiae (strain ATCC 204508 / S288c) (Baker's yeast).
   4520..4667    -  promoter       TRP1 promoter: S. cerevisiae TRP1
   4805..4854    -  misc_feature   bom (fragment): basis of mobility region from pBR322
   4956..4991    -  CDS            rop (fragment): Rop protein, which maintains plasmids at low copy number; rop
   5059..5562    -  misc_feature   CEN/ARS: S. cerevisiae CEN6 centromere fused to an autonomously replicating sequence
   5599..5703    +  promoter       AmpR promoter: bla
   5704..6564    +  CDS            AmpR: β-lactamase; bla; confers resistance to ampicillin, carbenicillin, and related antibiotics
   6735..7323    +  rep_origin     ori: high-copy-number ColE1/pMB1/pBR322/pUC origin of replication
   7506..7598    +  CDS            lacI (fragment): lac repressor; lacI; The lac repressor binds to the lac operator to inhibit transcription in E. coli. This inhibition can be relieved by adding lactose or isopropyl-β-D-thiogalactopyranoside (IPTG).
   7611..7632    +  protein_bind   CAP binding site: CAP binding activates transcription in the presence of cAMP. E. coli catabolite activator protein
   7647..7677    +  promoter       lac promoter: promoter for the E. coli lac operon
   7685..7701    +  protein_bind   lac operator: The lac repressor binds to the lac operator to inhibit transcription in E. coli. This inhibition can be relieved by adding lactose or isopropyl-β-D-thiogalactopyranoside (IPTG). lac repressor encoded by lacI
   7746..7764    +  promoter       T3 promoter: promoter for bacteriophage T3 RNA polymerase
   7975..8280    +  CDS            YFD2_YEAST: Protein uncertain: Swiss-Prot protein existence level 5. From Saccharomyces cerevisiae (strain ATCC 204508 / S288c) (Baker's yeast).
   8291..8       +  CDS            tetR (across the origin): TETR2_ECOLX - Experimental evidence at protein level: Swiss-Prot protein existence level 1. TetR is the repressor of the tetracycline resistance element; its N-terminal region forms a helix-turn-helix structure and binds DNA. Binding of tetracycline to TetR reduces the repressor affinity for the tetracycline resistance gene (tetA) promoter operator sites. From Escherichia coli.
