[The description below was written by a language model from this plasmid's Addgene catalogue record and pLannotate feature annotations shown in this document.]
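Description:
pAF9D91 is a yeast expression plasmid built on the pRS414 backbone, a low-copy centromeric shuttle vector for Saccharomyces cerevisiae. In yeast it is maintained through the CEN6/ARS element and selected by tryptophan prototrophy via the TRP1 gene and its own promoter. In E. coli it replicates from the high-copy ColE1/pUC-type origin and is selected with ampicillin through the β-lactamase gene. The remaining backbone annotations (f1 ori, lacZα fragment, lac promoter/operator, flanking T3 and T7 promoters) are the usual remnants of the pRS polylinker region, between which the insert was assembled by Gibson cloning.

The synthetic insert is recorded as PHAC1>TetR>SIN3C>PABF1. The feature table is consistent with this. A tetR coding sequence spans the numbering origin of the circular record and is followed closely, on the same strand, by a large fragment of yeast SIN3, suggesting a fusion of the tetracycline repressor DNA-binding protein to a C-terminal portion of Sin3. The region upstream of tetR, where an uncertain yeast ORF (YFD2) is annotated, probably corresponds to the HAC1 promoter sequence named in the insert, though the table does not annotate it as a promoter. The ABF1-derived element listed last is not annotated either, and its role is not explained. TetR binds tet operator sites and is released by tetracycline-class ligands, so such a fusion can be recruited to tetO-bearing synthetic promoters.

The catalogue purpose is expression of an artificial trans-activator. However, Sin3 is annotated as a component of the Rpd3 histone deacetylase complexes associated with repression, so the record does not settle the fusion's actual regulatory effect. The plasmid belongs to work on eukaryote-like regulatory circuits for metabolic engineering in yeast.
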