Addgene plasmid #185845: pAF9D91
Purpose: Expressing artificial trans-activator in Saccharomyces cerevisiae
Depositing lab: Claudia Vickers. Depositing organization: University of Queensland. Publication: Engineering eukaryote-like regulatory circuits to expand artificial control mechanisms for metabolic engineering in Saccharomyces cerevisiae. Peng B, Bandari NC, Lu Z, Howard CB, Scott C, Trau M, Dumsday G, Vickers CE. Commun Biol. 2022 Feb 16;5(1):135. doi: 10.1038/s42003-022-03070-z. PubMed 35173283.
Backbone
  Vector backbone: pRS414
  Vector type: Yeast Expression
Growth in bacteria
  Bacterial resistance: Ampicillin, 100 μg/mL
  Growth temperature: 37°C
  Growth strain: DH5alpha
  Copy number: High Copy
Gene/Insert
  Gene/Insert name: PHAC1>TetR>SIN3C>PABF1
  Species: Synthetic
  Mutation: None
  Cloning method: Gibson Cloning
Terms and licenses: Academic/Nonprofit Terms; Industry Terms: Not Available to Industry
How to cite: pAF9D91 was a gift from Claudia Vickers (Addgene plasmid # 185845 ; http://n2t.net/addgene:185845 ; RRID:Addgene_185845)
